Addgene plasmid #147338: pAc5.1B-HA-DmDCP1-GSSGmut-dsRNAres_Q
Purpose: Insect Expression of DmDCP1-GSSGmut-dsRNAres
Depositing lab: Elisa Izaurralde. Depositing organization: Max Planck Institute for Developmental Biology. Publication: miRISC and the CCR4-NOT complex silence mRNA targets independently of 43S ribosomal scanning. Kuzuoglu-Ozturk D, Bhandari D, Huntzinger E, Fauser M, Helms S, Izaurralde E. EMBO J. 2016 Jun 1;35(11):1186-203. doi: 10.15252/embj.201592901. Epub 2016 Mar 23. PubMed 27009120.
Backbone
  Vector backbone: Unknown
  Vector type: Insect Expression
Growth in bacteria
  Bacterial resistance: Ampicillin, 100 μg/mL
  Growth temperature: 37°C
  Growth strain: DH5alpha
  Copy number: Low Copy
Gene/Insert
  Gene/Insert name: DmDCP1-GSSGmut-dsRNAres
  Species: D. melanogaster (fly)
  Entrez Gene: Dcp1 (a.k.a. anon-WO0118547.163, CG11183, Dcp-1, DCP1, Dcp1p, dDcp1, dDCP1, Dmel\CG11183)
  Cloning method: Unknown
Terms and licenses: Academic/Nonprofit Terms; Industry Terms: Not Available to Industry
Depositor comments: ORF extracted from NCBI: NM_137998.2 Plasmids from this collection were made available to the research community and donated after the lab closed. Please note that the sequence provided by the depositing laboratory may be theoretical/predicted or based on Sanger sequencing results. There may be discrepancies between sequencing results obtained by Addgene and the depositor sequence. If an Addgene verified sequence is not available, please contact before placing your order to request that our lab fully sequence the plasmid.
How to cite: pAc5.1B-HA-DmDCP1-GSSGmut-dsRNAres_Q was a gift from Elisa Izaurralde (Addgene plasmid # 147338 ; http://n2t.net/addgene:147338 ; RRID:Addgene_147338)
