[The description below was written by a language model from this plasmid's Addgene catalogue record and pLannotate feature annotations shown in this document.]
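Description:
pAc5.1B-HA-DmDCP1-GSSGmut-dsRNAres_Q is a 6,490-nt insect expression plasmid for producing an HA-tagged variant of the Drosophila melanogaster decapping factor DCP1 (Dcp1, CG11183). The catalogue lists the backbone as unknown, although the construct name and the annotated parts point to a pAc5.1-type vector. It is maintained in E. coli through a ColE1/pUC-type origin and selected with ampicillin via the β-lactamase gene and its bla promoter. The catalogue describes it as low copy, whereas the annotation labels the origin as a high-copy type. Short annotated fragments of the tetracycline resistance gene and SV40 large T antigen appear to be non-functional backbone remnants.

Expression is driven by the strong, constitutive Drosophila actin 5C promoter. Just downstream lies a short match to the HA epitope (annotated as a 3xHA fragment, its length being consistent with a single HA copy), which supplies the N-terminal tag. The unannotated region of roughly 1.1 kb that follows presumably holds the DCP1 open reading frame, which the depositor derived from an NCBI reference transcript. A vector-encoded V5 tag and an SV40 polyadenylation signal lie downstream; the record does not state whether the V5 tag is translated in frame or excluded by a stop codon.

The name indicates two modifications: a "GSSG" mutation, whose position and functional consequence are not described in the record, and a dsRNA-resistant coding sequence. The latter typically means silent changes that let the transgene escape RNAi directed against the endogenous transcript, enabling knockdown-and-rescue experiments in cultured fly cells. The associated study concerns silencing of mRNA targets by miRISC and the CCR4-NOT complex. The deposited sequence may be theoretical rather than fully verified.
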