Features (pLannotate 1.2.2; 9 found; start..end, strand, type, name):
     56..2568    +  promoter       Ac5 promoter: Drosophila melanogaster actin 5C promoter
   2594..2620    +  CDS            3xHA (fragment): three tandem HA epitope tags
   3775..3816    +  CDS            V5 tag: epitope tag from simian virus 5
   3916..4050    -  polyA_signal   SV40 poly(A) signal: SV40 polyadenylation signal
   4073..4157    -  CDS            large T antigen (fragment): large T antigen from SV40 (simian virus 40)
   4158..4628    +  CDS            TcR (fragment): tetracycline efflux protein; tet; confers resistance to tetracycline
   4672..5260    -  rep_origin     ori: high-copy-number ColE1/pMB1/pBR322/pUC origin of replication
   5431..6291    -  CDS            AmpR: β-lactamase; bla; confers resistance to ampicillin, carbenicillin, and related antibiotics
   6292..6396    -  promoter       AmpR promoter: bla
>Addgene plasmid #147338 | pAc5.1B-HA-DmDCP1-GSSGmut-dsRNAres_Q | depositor full sequence | sequence record 289785 | Full Sequence
CTTCAAGGAATTAATTCTATATTCTAAAAACACAAATGATACTTCTAAAAAAAATCATGAATGGCATCAA
CTCTGAATCAAATCTTTGCAGATGCACCTACTTCTCATTTCCACTGTCACATCATTTTTCCAGATCTCGC
TGCCTGTTATGTGGCCCACAAACCAAGACACGTTTTATGGCCATTAAAGCTGGCTGATCGTCGCCAAACA
CCAAATACATATCAATATGTACATTCGAGAAAGAAGCGATCAAAGAAGCGTCTTCGGGCGAGTAGGAGAA
TGCGGAGGAGAAGGAGAACGAGCTGATCTAGTATCTCTCCACAATCCAATGCCAACTGACCAACTGGCCA
TATTCGGAGCAATTTGAAGCCAATTTCCATCGCCTGGCGATCGCTCCATTCTTGGCTATATGTTTTTCAC
CGTTCCCGGGGCCATTTTCAAAGACTCGTCGGTAAGATAAGATTGTGTCACTCGCTGTCTCTCTTCATTT
GTCGAAGAATGCTGAGGAATTTCGCGATGACGTCGGCGAGTATTTTGAAGAATGAGAATAATTTGTATTT
ATACGAAAATCAGTTAGTGGAATTTTCTACAAAAACATGTTATCTATAGATAATTTTGTTGCAAAATATG
TTGACTATGACAAAGATTGTATGTATATACCTTTAATGTATTCTCATTTTCTTATGTATTTATAATGGCA
ATGATGATACTGATGATATTTTAAGATGATGCCAGACCACAGGCTGATTTCTGCGTCTTTTGCCGAACGC
AGTGCATGTGCGGTTGTTGTTTTTTGGAATAGTTTCAATTTTCGGACTGTCCGCTTTGATTTCAGTTTCT
TGGCTTATTCAAAAAGCAAAGTAAAGCCAAAAAAGCGAGATGGCAATACCAAATGCGGCAAAACGGTAGT
GGAAGGAAAGGGGTGCGGGGCAGCGGAAGGAAGGGTGGGGCGGGGCGTGGCGGGGTCTGTGGCTGGGCGC
GACGTCACCGACGTTGGAGCCACTCCTTTGACCATGTGTGCGTGTGTGTATTATTCGTGTCTCGCCACTC
GCCGGTTGTTTTTTTCTTTTTATCTCGCTCTCTCTAGCGCCATCTCGTACGCATGCTCAACGCACCGCAT
GTTGCCGTGTCCTTTATGCGTCATTTTGGCTCGAAATAGGCAATTATTTAAACAAAGATTAGTCAACGAA
AACGCTAAAATAAATAAGTCTACAATATGGTTACTTATTGCCATGTGTGTGCAGCCAACGATAGCAACAA
AAGCAACAACACAGTGGCTTTCCCTCTTTCACTTTTTGTTTGCAAGCGCGTGCGAGCAAGACGGCACGAC
CGGCAAACGCAATTACGCTGACAAAGAGCAGACGAAGTTTTGGCCGAAAAACATCAAGGCGCCTGATACG
AATGCATTTGCAATAACAATTGCGATATTTAATATTGTTTATGAAGCTGTTTGACTTCAAAACACACAAA
AAAAAAAATAAAACAAATTATTTGAAAGAGAATTAGGAATCGGACAGCTTATCGTTACGGGCTAACAGCA
CACCGAGACGAAATAGCTTACCTGACGTCACAGCCTCTGGAAGAACTGCCGCCAAGCAGAGAGAGAGAGA
AAAAGAGGGAGAGCAGCTTAGACCGCATGTGCTTGTGTGTGAGGCGTCTCTCTCTTCGTCTCCTGTTTGC
GCAAACGCATAGACTGCACTGAGAAAATCGATTACCTATTTTTTATGAATGAATATTTGCACTATTACTA
TTCAAAACTATTAAGATAGCAATCACATTCAATAGCCAAATACTATACCACCTGAGCGATGCAACGAAAT
GATCAATTTGAGCAAAAATGCTGCATATTTAGGACGGCATCATTATAGAAATGCTTCTTGCTGTGTACTT
TTCTCTCGTCTGGCAGCTGTTTCGCCGTTATTGTTAAAACCGGCTTAAGTTAGGTGTGTTTTCTACGACT
AGTGATGCCCCTACTAGAAGATGTGTGTTGCACAAATGTCCCTGAATAACCAATTTGAAGTGCAGATAGC
AGTAAACGTAAGCTAATATGAATATTATTTAACTGTAATGTTTTAATATCGCTGGACATTACTAATAAAC
CCACTATAAACACATGTACATATGTATGTTTTGGCATACAATGAGTAGTTGGGGAAAAAATGTGTAAAAG
CACCGTGACCATCACAGCATAAAGATAACCAGCTGAAGTATCGAATATGAGTAACCCCCAAATTGAATCA
CATGCCGCAACTGATAGGACCCATGGAAGTACACTCTTCATGGCGATATACAAGACACACACAAGCACGA
ACACCCAGTTGCGGAGGAAATTCTCCGTAAATGAAAACCCAATCGGCGAACAATTCATACCCATATATGG
TAAAAGTTTTGAACGCGACTTGAGAGCGGAGAGCATTGCGGCTGATAAGGTTTTAGCGCTAAGCGGGCTT
TATAAAACGGGCTGCGGGACCAGTTTTCATATCACTACCGTTTGAGTTCTTGTGCTGTGTGGATACTCCT
CCCGACACAAAGCCGCTCCATCAGCCAGCAGTCGTCTAATCCAGAGACCCCGGATCGGGGTACCAACATG
GCTTACCCATACGATGTTCCAGATTACGCTATGGCAGATGAATCGATAACCCGCATGAATTTGGCCGCGA
TAAAAAAGATAGATCCATATGCGAAAGAAATAGTCGACAGCTCGAGCCATGTGGCGTTTTATACCTTTAA
TAGCTCGCAAAATGAATGGGAGAAAACGGACGTAGAAGGGGCGTTTTTCATCTATCATCGGAATGCCGAA
CCGTTCCATAGTATATTTATTAATAACGGGTCGAGTGGGACCTCCTTTGTAGAGCCGATAACGGGATCGT
TGGAACTCCAAAGCCAACCTCCGTTTCTCCTGTATCGGAATGAACGGAGCCGCATACGGGGGTTTTGGTT
TTATAATTCCGAAGAATGTGATCGTATATCGGGGCTCGTCAATGGCCTCCTGAAAAGCAAAGACCAAGGC
ACCAACGGGCAAGCGCAACGCCATGTGAGCGCACCGCAGCAACCCAAACAGGATTCCTCCCAACCAGCGT
CCATCTTTAATATGCTCACGAAAGCACAAAAGGATTATAACGCGCAAGTATCCGGGGGCCAACCTAAGAC
CCCGAGCGCCGAGAATGTGACCGCGGGGAACGTCCTGAAATTTTTCGAGAGCGCAAAACAAGCGACCGCC
GAATCGTTGTTTCATCGTGTGCAACCCCTGAGCGTCGATCAATTGGAGAAGCAACAGCGCGCCGCAACCC
CGGGGGAGGACCTCCTGCCGCCTGCCGGACGTGATAACCATGAGTCGAGGTTGTCACCGTTTCAAAAAAT
GCAACAGCTTAACATTCAGCTCCTGAGCGACCTGAAGATCGGTAAAAGCTACGCTACGGCTCAATCTCCG
ACAGTCGCCCCGTCCTCGTCGGCGCTGATGGCCAACGACGATGCCGGCAAGTGCTTGCGGAGACTGCTGG
CTGGCGACAAGCCCGGGCCGGCCCTCATGCCGCCCACCATGTTCGACGCGCCCAACAACGGCAATCCGGA
GCCACAGCAGCCACAGCAGCCACAGCAGCCACTGCTGAACTCGACGCAGTTCGTCCAGGCCTTCACGTAC
CTTATCCAGAACGATAAGGAGTTTGCCAACAAGCTGCACAAGGCCTACCTGAACGGCTGTTCCAATCTAC
TGCTGGACTCCAGCTCCACATATCAATAAGCGGCCGCTCGAGTCTAGAGGGCCCGCGGTTCGAAGGTAAG
CCTATCCCTAACCCTCTCCTCGGTCTCGATTCTACGCGTACCGGTCATCATCACCATCACCATTGAGTTT
AAACCCGCTGATCAGCCTCGACTGTGCCTTCTAAGGCCTGAGCTCGCTGATCAGCCTCGATCGAGGATCC
AGACATGATAAGATACATTGATGAGTTTGGACAAACCACAACTAGAATGCAGTGAAAAAAATGCTTTATT
TGTGAAATTTGTGATGCTATTGCTTTATTTGTAACCATTATAAGCTGCAATAAACAAGTTAACAACAACA
ATTGCATTCATTTTATGTTTCAGGTTCAGGGGGAGGTGTGGGAGGTTTTTTAAAGCAAGTAAAACCTCTA
CAAATGTGGTATGGCTGATTATGATCAGTCGACCGATGCCCTTGAGAGCCTTCAACCCAGTCAGCTCCTT
CCGGTGGGCGCGGGGCATGACTATCGTCGCCGCACTTATGACTGTCTTCTTTATCATGCAACTCGTAGGA
CAGGTGCCGGCAGCGCTCTGGGTCATTTTCGGCGAGGACCGCTTTCGCTGGAGCGCGACGATGATCGGCC
TGTCGCTTGCGGTATTCGGAATCTTGCACGCCCTCGCTCAAGCCTTCGTCACTGGTCCCGCCACCAAACG
TTTCGGCGAGAAGCAGGCCATTATCGCCGGCATGGCGGCCGACGCGCTGGGCTACGTCTTGCTGGCGTTC
GCGACGCGAGGCTGGATGGCCTTCCCCATTATGATTCTTCTCGCTTCCGGCGGCATCGGGATGCCCGCGT
TGCAGGCCATGCTGTCCAGGCAGGTAGATGACGACCATCAGGGACAGCTTCAAGGATCGCTCGCGGCTCT
TACCAGCCAGCAAAAGGCCAGGAACCGTAAAAAGGCCGCGTTGCTGGCGTTTTTCCATAGGCTCCGCCCC
CCTGACGAGCATCACAAAAATCGACGCTCAAGTCAGAGGTGGCGAAACCCGACAGGACTATAAAGATACC
AGGCGTTTCCCCCTGGAAGCTCCCTCGTGCGCTCTCCTGTTCCGACCCTGCCGCTTACCGGATACCTGTC
CGCCTTTCTCCCTTCGGGAAGCGTGGCGCTTTCTCAATGCTCACGCTGTAGGTATCTCAGTTCGGTGTAG
GTCGTTCGCTCCAAGCTGGGCTGTGTGCACGAACCCCCCGTTCAGCCCGACCGCTGCGCCTTATCCGGTA
ACTATCGTCTTGAGTCCAACCCGGTAAGACACGACTTATCGCCACTGGCAGCAGCCACTGGTAACAGGAT
TAGCAGAGCGAGGTATGTAGGCGGTGCTACAGAGTTCTTGAAGTGGTGGCCTAACTACGGCTACACTAGA
AGGACAGTATTTGGTATCTGCGCTCTGCTGAAGCCAGTTACCTTCGGAAAAAGAGTTGGTAGCTCTTGAT
CCGGCAAACAAACCACCGCTGGTAGCGGTGGTTTTTTTGTTTGCAAGCAGCAGATTACGCGCAGAAAAAA
AGGATCTCAAGAAGATCCTTTGATCTTTTCTACGGGGTCTGACGCTCAGTGGAACGAAAACTCACGTTAA
GGGATTTTGGTCATGAGATTATCAAAAAGGATCTTCACCTAGATCCTTTTAAATTAAAAATGAAGTTTTA
AATCAATCTAAAGTATATATGAGTAAACTTGGTCTGACAGTTACCAATGCTTAATCAGTGAGGCACCTAT
CTCAGCGATCTGTCTATTTCGTTCATCCATAGTTGCCTGACTCCCCGTCGTGTAGATAACTACGATACGG
GAGGGCTTACCATCTGGCCCCAGTGCTGCAATGATACCGCGAGACCCACGCTCACCGGCTCCAGATTTAT
CAGCAATAAACCAGCCAGCCGGAAGGGCCGAGCGCAGAAGTGGTCCTGCAACTTTATCCGCCTCCATCCA
GTCTATTAATTGTTGCCGGGAAGCTAGAGTAAGTAGTTCGCCAGTTAATAGTTTGCGCAACGTTGTTGCC
ATTGCTGCAGGCATCGTGGTGTCACGCTCGTCGTTTGGTATGGCTTCATTCAGCTCCGGTTCCCAACGAT
CAAGGCGAGTTACATGATCCCCCATGTTGTGCAAAAAAGCGGTTAGCTCCTTCGGTCCTCCGATCGTTGT
CAGAAGTAAGTTGGCCGCAGTGTTATCACTCATGGTTATGGCAGCACTGCATAATTCTCTTACTGTCATG
CCATCCGTAAGATGCTTTTCTGTGACTGGTGAGTACTCAACCAAGTCATTCTGAGAATAGTGTATGCGGC
GACCGAGTTGCTCTTGCCCGGCGTCAACACGGGATAATACCGCGCCACATAGCAGAACTTTAAAAGTGCT
CATCATTGGAAAACGTTCTTCGGGGCGAAAACTCTCAAGGATCTTACCGCTGTTGAGATCCAGTTCGATG
TAACCCACTCGTGCACCCAACTGATCTTCAGCATCTTTTACTTTCACCAGCGTTTCTGGGTGAGCAAAAA
CAGGAAGGCAAAATGCCGCAAAAAAGGGAATAAGGGCGACACGGAAATGTTGAATACTCATACTCTTCCT
TTTTCAATATTATTGAAGCATTTATCAGGGTTATTGTCTCATGAGCGGATACATATTTGAATGTATTTAG
AAAAATAAACAAATAGGGGTTCCGCGCACATTTCCCCGAAAAGTGCCACCTGACGTCTAAGAAACCATTA
TTATCATGACATTAACCTATAAAAATAGGCGTATCACGAGGCCCTTTCGT
